Addgene plasmid #236750: pBOB-HA-Gnaq
Purpose: Express HA N-terminal tagged mouse Gq transiently via transfection or stably via lentivirus-mediated infection in mammalian cells.
Depositing lab: Zhao Zhang. Depositing organization: University of Texas Southwestern Medical Center. Publication: Central regulation of feeding and body weight by ciliary GPR75. Jiang Y, Xun Y, Zhang Z. J Clin Invest. 2024 Aug 13;134(19):e182121. doi: 10.1172/JCI182121. PubMed 39137039.
Backbone
  Vector backbone: pBOB
  Vector type: Mammalian Expression, Lentiviral
Growth in bacteria
  Bacterial resistance: Ampicillin, 100 μg/mL
  Growth temperature: 37°C
  Growth strain: NEB Stable
  Copy number: High Copy
Gene/Insert
  Gene/Insert name: Gnaq
  Species: M. musculus (mouse)
  Insert size (bp): 1080
  GenBank ID: NM_008139
  Entrez Gene: Gnaq (a.k.a. 1110005L02Rik, 6230401I02Rik, Dsk1, Dsk10, Galphaq, Gq, GqI)
  Tag / fusion protein: HA (N terminal on backbone)
  Cloning method: Restriction Enzyme; 5′ cloning site BamHI (not destroyed); 3′ cloning site XhoI (not destroyed)
  Sequencing primers: 5′ agctcgtttagtgaaccgtcagatcg
Terms and licenses: Academic/Nonprofit Terms; Industry Terms: Not Available to Industry
How to cite: pBOB-HA-Gnaq was a gift from Zhao Zhang (Addgene plasmid # 236750 ; http://n2t.net/addgene:236750 ; RRID:Addgene_236750)
