[The description below was written by a language model from this plasmid's Addgene catalogue record and pLannotate feature annotations shown in this document.]
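Description:
pBOB-HA-Gnaq is an HIV-1-based lentiviral transfer plasmid that doubles as a mammalian expression vector, built on the pBOB backbone to express mouse Gαq (Gnaq) with an N-terminal HA epitope tag. In bacteria it is maintained by a high-copy ColE1/pUC-type origin and selected with ampicillin through the AmpR (β-lactamase) gene. An f1 origin and remnants of a lac promoter/operator region are also present in the backbone.

The viral genome is transcribed from a CMV enhancer/promoter fused to a truncated 5' LTR, a chimeric arrangement that typically makes genomic RNA production in packaging cells Tat-independent. Downstream lie the Ψ packaging signal with a partial gag sequence, the Rev response element for nuclear export of unspliced RNA, and the cPPT/CTS, which generally improves transduction. An internal CMV enhancer/promoter then drives the payload: a short HA tag (annotated as a fragment of a 3xHA feature, consistent with a single copy supplied by the backbone) followed by the roughly 1.08 kb Gnaq coding sequence, cloned between BamHI and XhoI sites. A chimeric intron annotation and a WPRE, which enhances transcript stability and expression, follow the insert, ahead of the 3' LTR region and a bGH polyadenylation signal. Outside the LTR-flanked region sits an SV40/EM7 promoter-driven BleoR cassette with an SV40 poly(A). Because of that position, Zeocin resistance would not be carried into transduced cells by the virus.

According to the record, the construct is intended for expressing HA-tagged Gq in mammalian cells, either transiently by transfection or stably by lentiviral infection. The tag allows detection or immunoprecipitation of the G protein α subunit.
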