Features (pLannotate 1.2.2; 34 found; start..end, strand, type, name):
     28..80      -  misc_feature   bom (fragment): basis of mobility region from pBR322
    235..614     +  enhancer       CMV enhancer: human cytomegalovirus immediate early enhancer
    615..814     +  promoter       CMV promoter: human cytomegalovirus (CMV) immediate early promoter
    832..1012    +  LTR            5' LTR (truncated): truncated 5' long terminal repeat (LTR) from HIV-1
   1059..1184    +  misc_feature   HIV-1 Ψ: packaging signal of human immunodeficiency virus type 1
   1168..1531    +  CDS            HIV-1 gag (fragment): gag protein from human immunodeficiency virus 1; gag
   1677..1910    +  misc_feature   RRE: The Rev response element (RRE) of HIV-1 allows for Rev-dependent mRNA export from the nucleus to the cytoplasm.
   2287..2387    +  CDS            Rev (fragment): human immunodeficiency virus 1 (HIV-1) Rev protein; rev; enhances nuclear export of unspliced and incompletely spliced viral mRNAs
   2391..2507    +  misc_feature   cPPT/CTS: central polypurine tract and central termination sequence of HIV-1
   2530..2833    +  enhancer       CMV enhancer: human cytomegalovirus immediate early enhancer
   2834..3037    +  promoter       CMV promoter: human cytomegalovirus (CMV) immediate early promoter
   3142..3169    +  CDS            3xHA (fragment): three tandem HA epitope tags
   3187..4263    +  CDS            Gnaq: GNAQ_MOUSE - Experimental evidence at protein level: Swiss-Prot protein existence level 1. Guanine nucleotide-binding proteins (G proteins) are involved as modulators or transducers in various transmembrane signaling systems. Regulates B-cell selection and survival and is required to prevent B-cell-dependent autoimmunity. Regulates chemotaxis of BM- derived neutrophils and dendritic cells (in vitro). Transduces FFAR4 signaling in response to long-chain fatty acids (LCFAs). From Mus musculus (Mouse).
   4353..4582    +  intron         chimeric intron: chimera between introns from adenovirus and immunoglobulin heavy chain genes
   4646..4756    +  CDS            nef (fragment): NEF_HV1Z2 - Experimental evidence at protein level: Swiss-Prot protein existence level 1. Extracellular Nef protein targets CD4(+) T-lymphocytes for apoptosis by interacting with CXCR4 surface receptors. From Human immunodeficiency virus type 1 group M subtype D (isolate Z2/CDC-Z34) (HIV-1).
   4759..5347    +  misc_feature   WPRE: woodchuck hepatitis virus posttranscriptional regulatory element
   5364..5432    +  CDS            nef (fragment): NEF_HV1Z2 - Experimental evidence at protein level: Swiss-Prot protein existence level 1. Extracellular Nef protein targets CD4(+) T-lymphocytes for apoptosis by interacting with CXCR4 surface receptors. From Human immunodeficiency virus type 1 group M subtype D (isolate Z2/CDC-Z34) (HIV-1).
   5434..5746    +  LTR            5' LTR (fragment): 5' long terminal repeat (LTR) from HIV-1
   5754..5934    +  LTR            5' LTR (truncated): truncated 5' long terminal repeat (LTR) from HIV-1
   5966..6190    +  polyA_signal   bGH poly(A) signal: bovine growth hormone polyadenylation signal
   6194..6215    +  promoter       SV40 promoter (fragment): SV40 enhancer and early promoter
   6236..6664    +  rep_origin     f1 ori (sequence partly withheld): f1 bacteriophage origin of replication; arrow indicates direction of (+) strand synthesis
   6678..7007    +  promoter       SV40 promoter: SV40 enhancer and early promoter
   7055..7102    +  promoter       EM7 promoter: synthetic bacterial promoter&nbsp
   7121..7495    +  CDS            BleoR: antibiotic-binding protein; Sh ble from Streptoalloteichus hindustanus; confers resistance to bleomycin, phleomycin, and Zeocin™
   7505..7630    +  CDS            ble (fragment): BLE_KLEPN - Experimental evidence at protein level: Swiss-Prot protein existence level 1. Binding protein with a strong affinity to the bleomycin family of antibiotics. Binds to CL990; an antimitotic-antibiotic compound. From Klebsiella pneumoniae.
   7625..7746    +  polyA_signal   SV40 poly(A) signal: SV40 polyadenylation signal
   7819..7835    -  protein_bind   lac operator: The lac repressor binds to the lac operator to inhibit transcription in E. coli. This inhibition can be relieved by adding lactose or isopropyl-β-D-thiogalactopyranoside (IPTG). lac repressor encoded by lacI
   7843..7873    -  promoter       lac promoter: promoter for the E. coli lac operon
   7888..7909    -  protein_bind   CAP binding site: CAP binding activates transcription in the presence of cAMP. E. coli catabolite activator protein
   7922..8014    -  CDS            lacI (fragment): lac repressor; lacI; The lac repressor binds to the lac operator to inhibit transcription in E. coli. This inhibition can be relieved by adding lactose or isopropyl-β-D-thiogalactopyranoside (IPTG).
   8197..8785    -  rep_origin     ori: high-copy-number ColE1/pMB1/pBR322/pUC origin of replication
   8956..9816    -  CDS            AmpR: β-lactamase; bla; confers resistance to ampicillin, carbenicillin, and related antibiotics
   9817..9921    -  promoter       AmpR promoter: bla
>Addgene plasmid #236750 | pBOB-HA-Gnaq | addgene full sequence | sequence record 473876 | Addgene NGS Result
GACGGATCGGGAGATCTCCCGATCCCCTATGGTGCACTCTCAGTACAATCTGCTCTGATGCCGCATAGTT
AAGCCAGTATCTGCTCCCTGCTTGTGTGTTGGAGGTCGCTGAGTAGTGCGCGAGCAAAATTTAAGCTACA
ACAAGGCAAGGCTTGACCGACAATTGCATGAAGAATCTGCTTAGGGTTAGGCGTTTTGCGCTGCTTCGCG
ATGTACGGGCCAGATATACGCGTTGACATTGATTATTGACTAGTTATTAATAGTAATCAATTACGGGGTC
ATTAGTTCATAGCCCATATATGGAGTTCCGCGTTACATAACTTACGGTAAATGGCCCGCCTGGCTGACCG
CCCAACGACCCCCGCCCATTGACGTCAATAATGACGTATGTTCCCATAGTAACGCCAATAGGGACTTTCC
ATTGACGTCAATGGGTGGAGTATTTACGGTAAACTGCCCACTTGGCAGTACATCAAGTGTATCATATGCC
AAGTACGCCCCCTATTGACGTCAATGACGGTAAATGGCCCGCCTGGCATTATGCCCAGTACATGACCTTA
TGGGACTTTCCTACTTGGCAGTACATCTACGTATTAGTCATCGCTATTACCATGGTGATGCGGTTTTGGC
AGTACATCAATGGGCGTGGATAGCGGTTTGACTCACGGGGATTTCCAAGTCTCCACCCCATTGACGTCAA
TGGGAGTTTGTTTTGGCACCAAAATCAACGGGACTTTCCAAAATGTCGTAACAACTCCGCCCCATTGACG
CAAATGGGCGGTAGGCGTGTACGGTGGGAGGTCTATATAAGCAGCGCGTTTTGCCTGTACTGGGTCTCTC
TGGTTAGACCAGATCTGAGCCTGGGAGCTCTCTGGCTAACTAGGGAACCCACTGCTTAAGCCTCAATAAA
GCTTGCCTTGAGTGCTTCAAGTAGTGTGTGCCCGTCTGTTGTGTGACTCTGGTAACTAGAGATCCCTCAG
ACCCTTTTAGTCAGTGTGGAAAATCTCTAGCAGTGGCGCCCGAACAGGGACTTGAAAGCGAAAGGGAAAC
CAGAGGAGCTCTCTCGACGCAGGACTCGGCTTGCTGAAGCGCGCACGGCAAGAGGCGAGGGGCGGCGACT
GGTGAGTACGCCAAAAATTTTGACTAGCGGAGGCTAGAAGGAGAGAGATGGGTGCGAGAGCGTCAGTATT
AAGCGGGGGAGAATTAGATCGCGATGGGAAAAAATTCGGTTAAGGCCAGGGGGAAAGAAAAAATATAAAT
TAAAACATATAGTATGGGCAAGCAGGGAGCTAGAACGATTCGCAGTTAATCCTGGCCTGTTAGAAACATC
AGAAGGCTGTAGACAAATACTGGGACAGCTACAACCATCCCTTCAGACAGGATCAGAAGAACTTAGATCA
TTATATAATACAGTAGCAACCCTCTATTGTGTGCATCAAAGGATAGAGATAAAAGACACCAAGGAAGCTT
TAGACAAGATAGAGGAAGAGCAAAACAAAAGTAAGACCACCGCACAGCAAGCGGCCGCTGATCTTCAGAC
CTGGAGGAGGAGATATGAGGGACAATTGGAGAAGTGAATTATATAAATATAAAGTAGTAAAAATTGAACC
ATTAGGAGTAGCACCCACCAAGGCAAAGAGAAGAGTGGTGCAGAGAGAAAAAAGAGCAGTGGGAATAGGA
GCTTTGTTCCTTGGGTTCTTGGGAGCAGCAGGAAGCACTATGGGCGCAGCGTCAATGACGCTGACGGTAC
AGGCCAGACAATTATTGTCTGGTATAGTGCAGCAGCAGAACAATTTGCTGAGGGCTATTGAGGCGCAACA
GCATCTGTTGCAACTCACAGTCTGGGGCATCAAGCAGCTCCAGGCAAGAATCCTGGCTGTGGAAAGATAC
CTAAAGGATCAACAGCTCCTGGGGATTTGGGGTTGCTCTGGAAAACTCATTTGCACCACTGCTGTGCCTT
GGAATGCTAGTTGGAGTAATAAATCTCTGGAACAGATTTGGAATCACACGACCTGGATGGAGTGGGACAG
AGAAATTAACAATTACACAAGCTTAATACACTCCTTAATTGAAGAATCGCAAAACCAGCAAGAAAAGAAT
GAACAAGAATTATTGGAATTAGATAAATGGGCAAGTTTGTGGAATTGGTTTAACATAACAAATTGGCTGT
GGTATATAAAATTATTCATAATGATAGTAGGAGGCTTGGTAGGTTTAAGAATAGTTTTTGCTGTACTTTC
TATAGTGAATAGAGTTAGGCAGGGATATTCACCATTATCGTTTCAGACCCACCTCCCAACCCCGAGGGGA
CCCGACAGGCCCGAAGGAATAGAAGAAGAAGGTGGAGAGAGAGACAGAGACAGATCCATTCGATTAGTGA
ACGGATCAACTTTTAAAAGAAAAGGGGGGATTGGGGGGTACAGTGCAGGGGAAAGAATAGTAGACATAAT
AGCAACAGACATACAAACTAAAGAATTACAAAAACAAATTACAAAATTCAAAATTTTATCGATAAGCTTG
GGAGTTCCGCGTTACATAACTTACGGTAAATGGCCCGCCTGGCTGACCGCCCAACGACCCCCGCCCATTG
ACGTCAATAATGACGTATGTTCCCATAGTAACGCCAATAGGGACTTTCCATTGACGTCAATGGGTGGAGT
ATTTACGGTAAACTGCCCACTTGGCAGTACATCAAGTGTATCATATGCCAAGTACGCCCCCTATTGACGT
CAATGACGGTAAATGGCCCGCCTGGCATTATGCCCAGTACATGACCTTATGGGACTTTCCTACTTGGCAG
TACATCTACGTATTAGTCATCGCTATTACCATGGTGATGCGGTTTTGGCAGTACATCAATGGGCGTGGAT
AGCGGTTTGACTCACGGGGATTTCCAAGTCTCCACCCCATTGACGTCAATGGGAGTTTGTTTTGGCACCA
AAATCAACGGGACTTTCCAAAATGTCGTAACAACTCCGCCCCATTGACGCAAATGGGCGGTAGGCGTGTA
CGGTGGGAGGTCTATATAAGCAGAGCTCGTTTAGTGAACCGTCAGATCGCCTGGAGACGCCATCCACGCT
GTTTTGACCTCCATAGAAGACACCGACTGAGCTCCTTAAGGTTAACTCTAGAGCCACCATGTACCCATAC
GATGTTCCAGATTACGCTTCTAGAGAATTCGGATCCATGACTCTGGAGTCCATCATGGCGTGCTGCCTGA
GCGAGGAGGCCAAGGAAGCCCGGAGGATCAACGACGAGATCGAGCGGCAGCTGCGCAGGGACAAGCGCGA
CGCCCGCCGGGAGCTCAAGCTGCTGCTGCTGGGGACAGGGGAGAGTGGCAAGAGCACCTTCATCAAGCAG
ATGAGGATCATCCACGGGTCGGGCTACTCTGACGAAGACAAGCGCGGCTTCACCAAGCTGGTGTATCAGA
ACATCTTCACGGCCATGCAGGCCATGATCAGAGCGATGGACACGCTCAAGATCCCATACAAGTATGAACA
CAATAAGGCTCATGCACAATTGGTTCGAGAGGTTGATGTGGAGAAGGTGTCTGCTTTTGAGAATCCATAT
GTAGATGCAATAAAGAGCTTGTGGAATGATCCTGGAATCCAGGAGTGCTACGACAGACGACGGGAATATC
AGTTATCTGACTCTACCAAATACTATCTGAATGACTTGGACCGTGTAGCCGACCCTTCCTATCTGCCTAC
ACAACAAGACGTGCTTAGAGTTCGAGTCCCCACTACAGGGATCATCGAATACCCCTTTGACTTACAAAGT
GTCATTTTCAGAATGGTCGATGTAGGGGGCCAAAGGTCAGAGAGAAGAAAATGGATACACTGCTTTGAAA
ATGTCACCTCCATCATGTTTCTAGTAGCGCTTAGCGAATATGATCAAGTTCTTGTGGAGTCAGACAATGA
GAACCGCATGGAGGAGAGCAAAGCACTCTTTAGAACAATTATCACCTACCCCTGGTTCCAGAACTCCTCT
GTGATTCTGTTCTTAAACAAGAAAGATCTTCTAGAGGAGAAAATCATGTATTCCCACCTAGTCGACTACT
TCCCAGAATATGATGGACCCCAGAGAGATGCCCAGGCAGCTCGAGAATTCATCCTGAAAATGTTCGTGGA
CCTGAACCCCGACAGTGACAAAATCATCTACTCCCACTTCACGTGCGCCACAGATACCGAGAACATCCGC
TTCGTCTTTGCAGCCGTCAAGGACACCATCCTGCAGCTGAACCTGAAGGAGTACAATCTGGTCTAACTCG
AGCCATGGAAGCTTGATATCTAACTGACTGAACCGGTGGTACCGAGGAATTAATTCGCTGTCTGCGAGGG
CCAGCTGTTGGGGTGAGTACTCCCTCTCAAAAGCGGGCATGACTTCTGCGCTAAGATTGTCAGTTTCCAA
AAACGAGGAGGATTTGATATTCACCTGGCCCGCGGTGATGCCTTTGAGGGTGGCCGCGTCCATCTGGTCA
GAAAAGACAATCTTTTTGTTGTCAAGCTTGAGGTGTGGCAGGCTTGAGATCTGGCCATACACTTGAGTGA
CAATGACATCCACTTTGCCTTTCTCTCCACAGGTGTCCACTCCCAGGTCCAACTGCAGGTCGAGCATGCA
TCTAGGGCGGCCAATTCCGCCGATCCTGGAAAAACATGGAGCAATCACAAGTAGCAATACAGCAGCTACC
AATGCTGATTGTGCCTGGCTAGAAGCACAAGAGGAGGAGGAGGTGGGTTTTCCAGTCACACCTCAGACAA
TCAACCTCTGGATTACAAAATTTGTGAAAGATTGACTGGTATTCTTAACTATGTTGCTCCTTTTACGCTA
TGTGGATACGCTGCTTTAATGCCTTTGTATCATGCTATTGCTTCCCGTATGGCTTTCATTTTCTCCTCCT
TGTATAAATCCTGGTTGCTGTCTCTTTATGAGGAGTTGTGGCCCGTTGTCAGGCAACGTGGCGTGGTGTG
CACTGTGTTTGCTGACGCAACCCCCACTGGTTGGGGCATTGCCACCACCTGTCAGCTCCTTTCCGGGACT
TTCGCTTTCCCCCTCCCTATTGCCACGGCGGAACTCATCGCCGCCTGCCTTGCCCGCTGCTGGACAGGGG
CTCGGCTGTTGGGCACTGACAATTCCGTGGTGTTGTCGGGGAAGCTGACGTCCTTTCCATGGCTGCTCGC
CTGTGTTGCCACCTGGATTCTGCGCGGGACGTCCTTCTGCTACGTCCCTTCGGCCCTCAATCCAGCGGAC
CTTCCTTCCCGCGGCCTGCTGCCGGCTCTGCGGCCTCTTCCGCGTCTTCGCCTTCGCCCTCAGACGAGTC
GGATCTCCCTTTGGGCCGCCTCCCCGCCTGGAATTCGAGCTCGGTACCTTTAAGACCAATGACTTACAAG
GCAGCTGTAGATCTTAGCCACTTTTTAAAAGAAAAGGGGGGACTGGAAGGGCTAATTCACTCCCAACGAA
GACAAGATATCCTTGATCTGTGGATCTACCACACACAAGGCTACTTCCCTGATTGGCAGAACTACACACC
AGGGCCAGGGATCAGATATCCACTGACCTTTGGATGGTGCTACAAGCTAGTACCAGTTGAGCAAGAGAAG
GTAGAAGAAGCCAATGAAGGAGAGAACACCCGCTTGTTACACCCTGTGAGCCTGCATGGGATGGATGACC
CGGAGAGAGAAGTATTAGAGTGGAGGTTTGACAGCCGCCTAGCATTTCATCACATGGCCCGAGAGCTGCA
TCCGGACTGTACTGGGTCTCTCTGGTTAGACCAGATCTGAGCCTGGGAGCTCTCTGGCTAACTAGGGAAC
CCACTGCTTAAGCCTCAATAAAGCTTGCCTTGAGTGCTTCAAGTAGTGTGTGCCCGTCTGTTGTGTGACT
CTGGTAACTAGAGATCCCTCAGACCCTTTTAGTCAGTGTGGAAAATCTCTAGCAGGGCCGCTTTAAACCC
GCTGATCAGCCTCGACTGTGCCTTCTAGTTGCCAGCCATCTGTTGTTTGCCCCTCCCCCGTGCCTTCCTT
GACCCTGGAAGGTGCCACTCCCACTGTCCTTTCCTAATAAAATGAGGAAATTGCATCGCATTGTCTGAGT
AGGTGTCATTCTATTCTGGGGGGTGGGGTGGGGCAGGACAGCAAGGGGGAGGATTGGGAAGACAATAGCA
GGCATGCTGGGGATGCGGTGGGCTCTATGGCTTCTGAGGCGGAAAGAACCAGCTGGGGCTCTAGGGGGTA
TCCCC
[124 nt withheld, positions 6236-6359]
C
[91 nt withheld, positions 6361-6451]
A
[49 nt withheld, positions 6453-6501]
CCTTTGACGTTGGAGTCCACGTTCTTT
[37 nt withheld, positions 6529-6565]
ACCCTATCTCGGTCTATTCTTTTGATTTATAAGGGATTTTGCCGATTTCGGCCTATTGGTTAAAAAATGA
GCTGATTTAACAAAAATTTAACGCGAATTAATTCTGTGGAATGTGTGTCAGTTAGGGTGTGGAAAGTCCC
CAGGCTCCCCAGCAGGCAGAAGTATGCAAAGCATGCATCTCAATTAGTCAGCAACCAGGTGTGGAAAGTC
CCCAGGCTCCCCAGCAGGCAGAAGTATGCAAAGCATGCATCTCAATTAGTCAGCAACCATAGTCCCGCCC
CTAACTCCGCCCATCCCGCCCCTAACTCCGCCCAGTTCCGCCCATTCTCCGCCCCATGGCTGACTAATTT
TTTTTATTTATGCAGAGGCCGAGGCCGCCTCTGCCTCTGAGCTATTCCAGAAGTAGTGAGGAGGCTTTTT
TGGAGGCCTAGGCTTTTGCAAAAAGCTCCCGGGAGCTTGTATATCCATTTTCGGATCTGATCAGCACGTG
TTGACAATTAATCATCGGCATAGTATATCGGCATAGTATAATACGACAAGGTGAGGAACTAAACCATGGC
CAAGTTGACCAGTGCCGTTCCGGTGCTCACCGCGCGCGACGTCGCCGGAGCGGTCGAGTTCTGGACCGAC
CGGCTCGGGTTCTCCCGGGACTTCGTGGAGGACGACTTCGCCGGTGTGGTCCGGGACGACGTGACCCTGT
TCATCAGCGCGGTCCAGGACCAGGTGGTGCCGGACAACACCCTGGCCTGGGTGTGGGTGCGCGGCCTGGA
CGAGCTGTACGCCGAGTGGTCGGAGGTCGTGTCCACGAACTTCCGGGACGCCTCCGGGCCGGCCATGACC
GAGATCGGCGAGCAGCCGTGGGGGCGGGAGTTCGCCCTGCGCGACCCGGCCGGCAACTGCGTGCACTTCG
TGGCCGAGGAGCAGGACTGACACGTGCTACGAGATTTCGATTCCACCGCCGCCTTCTATGAAAGGTTGGG
CTTCGGAATCGTTTTCCGGGACGCCGGCTGGATGATCCTCCAGCGCGGGGATCTCATGCTGGAGTTCTTC
GCCCACCCCAACTTGTTTATTGCAGCTTATAATGGTTACAAATAAAGCAATAGCATCACAAATTTCACAA
ATAAAGCATTTTTTTCACTGCATTCTAGTTGTGGTTTGTCCAAACTCATCAATGTATCTTATCATGTCTG
TATACCGTCGACCTCTAGCTAGAGCTTGGCGTAATCATGGTCATAGCTGTTTCCTGTGTGAAATTGTTAT
CCGCTCACAATTCCACACAACATACGAGCCGGAAGCATAAAGTGTAAAGCCTGGGGTGCCTAATGAGTGA
GCTAACTCACATTAATTGCGTTGCGCTCACTGCCCGCTTTCCAGTCGGGAAACCTGTCGTGCCAGCTGCA
TTAATGAATCGGCCAACGCGCGGGGAGAGGCGGTTTGCGTATTGGGCGCTCTTCCGCTTCCTCGCTCACT
GACTCGCTGCGCTCGGTCGTTCGGCTGCGGCGAGCGGTATCAGCTCACTCAAAGGCGGTAATACGGTTAT
CCACAGAATCAGGGGATAACGCAGGAAAGAACATGTGAGCAAAAGGCCAGCAAAAGGCCAGGAACCGTAA
AAAGGCCGCGTTGCTGGCTTTTTTCCATAGGCTCCGCCCCCCTGACGAGCATCACAAAAATCGACGCTCA
AGTCAGAGGTGGCGAAACCCGACAGGACTATAAAGATACCAGGCGTTTCCCCCTGGAAGCTCCCTCGTGC
GCTCTCCTGTTCCGACCCTGCCGCTTACCGGATACCTGTCCGCCTTTCTCCCTTCGGGAAGCGTGGCGCT
TTCTCATAGCTCACGCTGTAGGTATCTCAGTTCGGTGTAGGTCGTTCGCTCCAAGCTGGGCTGTGTGCAC
GAACCCCCCGTTCAGCCCGACCGCTGCGCCTTATCCGGTAACTATCGTCTTGAGTCCAACCCGGTAAGAC
ACGACTTATCGCCACTGGCAGCAGCCACTGGTAACAGGATTAGCAGAGCGAGGTATGTAGGCGGTGCTAC
AGAGTTCTTGAAGTGGTGGCCTAACTACGGCTACACTAGAAGAACAGTATTTGGTATCTGCGCTCTGCTG
AAGCCAGTTACCTTCGGAAAAAGAGTTGGTAGCTCTTGATCCGGCAAACAAACCACCGCTGGTAGCGGTG
GTTTTTTTGTTTGCAAGCAGCAGATTACGCGCAGAAAAAAAGGATCTCAAGAAGATCCTTTGATCTTTTC
TACGGGGTCTGACGCTCAGTGGAACGAAAACTCACGTTAAGGGATTTTGGTCATGAGATTATCAAAAAGG
ATCTTCACCTAGATCCTTTTAAATTAAAAATGAAGTTTTAAATCAATCTAAAGTATATATGAGTAAACTT
GGTCTGACAGTTACCAATGCTTAATCAGTGAGGCACCTATCTCAGCGATCTGTCTATTTCGTTCATCCAT
AGTTGCCTGACTCCCCGTCGTGTAGATAACTACGATACGGGAGGGCTTACCATCTGGCCCCAGTGCTGCA
ATGATACCGCGAGACCCACGCTCACCGGCTCCAGATTTATCAGCAATAAACCAGCCAGCCGGAAGGGCCG
AGCGCAGAAGTGGTCCTGCAACTTTATCCGCCTCCATCCAGTCTATTAATTGTTGCCGGGAAGCTAGAGT
AAGTAGTTCGCCAGTTAATAGTTTGCGCAACGTTGTTGCCATTGCTACAGGCATCGTGGTGTCACGCTCG
TCGTTTGGTATGGCTTCATTCAGCTCCGGTTCCCAACGATCAAGGCGAGTTACATGATCCCCCATGTTGT
GCAAAAAAGCGGTTAGCTCCTTCGGTCCTCCGATCGTTGTCAGAAGTAAGTTGGCCGCAGTGTTATCACT
CATGGTTATGGCAGCACTGCATAATTCTCTTACTGTCATGCCATCCGTAAGATGCTTTTCTGTGACTGGT
GAGTACTCAACCAAGTCATTCTGAGAATAGTGTATGCGGCGACCGAGTTGCTCTTGCCCGGCGTCAATAC
GGGATAATACCGCGCCACATAGCAGAACTTTAAAAGTGCTCATCATTGGAAAACGTTCTTCGGGGCGAAA
ACTCTCAAGGATCTTACCGCTGTTGAGATCCAGTTCGATGTAACCCACTCGTGCACCCAACTGATCTTCA
GCATCTTTTACTTTCACCAGCGTTTCTGGGTGAGCAAAAACAGGAAGGCAAAATGCCGCAAAAAAGGGAA
TAAGGGCGACACGGAAATGTTGAATACTCATACTCTTCCTTTTTCAATATTATTGAAGCATTTATCAGGG
TTATTGTCTCATGAGCGGATACATATTTGAATGTATTTAGAAAAATAAACAAATAGGGGTTCCGCGCACA
TTTCCCCGAAAAGTGCCACCTGACGTC
